Addgene plasmid #181959: gRD21A-mRFP
Purpose: RD21A protein tagged with mRFP, under control of native promoter
Depositing lab: George Haughn. Depositing organization: University of British Columbia. Publication: Asymmetric distribution of extracellular matrix proteins in seed coat epidermal cells of Arabidopsis is determined by polar secretion. Lee YC, Dean GH, Gilchrist E, Tsai AY, Haughn GW. Plant Direct. 2021 Nov 28;5(11):e360. doi: 10.1002/pld3.360. eCollection 2021 Nov. PubMed 34877448.
Backbone
  Vector backbone: pGWB553
  Backbone manufacturer: Tsuyoshi Nakagawa, Sumie Ishiguro, Tetsuya Kimura
  Backbone size w/o insert (bp): 8500
  Total vector size (bp): 13000
  Modifications to backbone: NA
  Vector type: Plant Expression
  Selectable markers: Hygromycin
Growth in bacteria
  Bacterial resistance: Spectinomycin, 50 μg/mL
  Growth temperature: 37°C
  Growth strain: DH5alpha
  Copy number: High Copy
Gene/Insert
  Gene/Insert name: RD21A genomic sequence including 2kb upstream of the ATG
  Species: A. thaliana (mustard weed)
  Insert size (bp): 4533
  GenBank ID: At1g47128
  Promoter: RD21A native
  Tag / fusion protein: mRFP (C terminal on backbone)
  Cloning method: Gateway Cloning
  Sequencing primers: 5′ M13-20
Terms and licenses: Academic/Nonprofit Terms; Industry Terms: Not Available to Industry
How to cite: gRD21A-mRFP was a gift from George Haughn (Addgene plasmid # 181959 ; http://n2t.net/addgene:181959 ; RRID:Addgene_181959)
