[The description below was written by a language model from this plasmid's Addgene catalogue record and pLannotate feature annotations shown in this document.]
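Description:
gRD21A-mRFP is a plant expression binary vector built on the Gateway-compatible pGWB553 backbone, designed for Agrobacterium-mediated delivery of a T-DNA into plants. It carries a ColE1/pUC-type origin with a pBR322 bom site for propagation in E. coli, together with the pVS1 oriV, RepA and StaA functions that support replication and stable maintenance in Agrobacterium. Bacterial selection is by spectinomycin through an aadA (SmR) gene. The catalogue lists a total size of about 13 kb, whereas the sequenced record is 14,711 nt, so the catalogue figures should be read as approximate.

Between the nopaline-type right and left T-DNA borders lie two units. The first is the payload: an Arabidopsis thaliana genomic fragment of RD21A (At1g47128), about 4.5 kb including roughly 2 kb upstream of the start codon, flanked by attB1 and attB2 sites left from Gateway recombination. The RD21A coding region is annotated in two blocks, consistent with a genomic, intron-containing sequence. It reads through attB2 into a backbone-encoded mRFP1 and ends at a NOS terminator, giving a C-terminal mRFP fusion driven solely by the native RD21A promoter. The second unit is a NOS promoter–HygR–NOS terminator cassette in the opposite orientation, for hygromycin selection of transformed plants. Residual lacZα, lac promoter and Tn5 transposase fragments are backbone remnants.

RD21A is a cysteine protease implicated in immunity, senescence and stress responses. The construct lets its expression pattern and subcellular localisation be followed by red fluorescence at native expression levels. The associated publication concerns polar secretion of extracellular matrix proteins in Arabidopsis seed coat epidermal cells.
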