Features (pLannotate 1.2.2; 27 found; start..end, strand, type, name):
     54..78      -  misc_feature   RB T-DNA repeat: right border repeat from nopaline C58 T-DNA
    144..298     -  CDS            lacZα (fragment): LacZα fragment of β-galactosidase; lacZ fragment
    301..331     -  misc_feature   MCS (fragment): pUC18/19 multiple cloning site
    338..362     +  protein_bind   attB1: mutant version of attB; recombination site for the Gateway® BP reaction BP Clonase™
   2430..3899    +  CDS            RD21A: RD21A_ARATH - Experimental evidence at protein level: Swiss-Prot protein existence level 1. Cysteine protease that plays a role in immunity, senescence, and biotic and abiotic stresses (Probable). Involved in immunity against the necrotrophic fungal pathogen Botrytis cinerea (PubMed:22238602). Involved in elicitor-stimulated programmed cell death (PCD). During infection by the necrotrophic fungal pathogen Botrytis cinerea, functions as PCD-promoting protease that is released from the ER body or vacuole to the cytoplasm (PubMed:23398119). Accumulates in endoplasmic reticulum-derived bodies in e
   4253..4897    +  CDS            RD21A (fragment): RD21A_ARATH - Experimental evidence at protein level: Swiss-Prot protein existence level 1. Cysteine protease that plays a role in immunity, senescence, and biotic and abiotic stresses (Probable). Involved in immunity against the necrotrophic fungal pathogen Botrytis cinerea (PubMed:22238602). Involved in elicitor-stimulated programmed cell death (PCD). During infection by the necrotrophic fungal pathogen Botrytis cinerea, functions as PCD-promoting protease that is released from the ER body or vacuole to the cytoplasm (PubMed:23398119). Accumulates in endoplasmic reticulum-derived bodies in e
   4899..4923    -  protein_bind   attB2: mutant version of attB; recombination site for the Gateway® BP reaction BP Clonase™
   4934..5611    +  CDS            mRFP1: monomeric derivative of DsRed (Campbell et al., 2002) mammalian codon-optimized
   5633..5885    +  terminator     NOS terminator: nopaline synthase terminator and poly(A) signal
   5940..5962    -  protein_bind   lac operator (fragment): The lac repressor binds to the lac operator to inhibit transcription in E. coli. This inhibition can be relieved by adding lactose or isopropyl-β-D-thiogalactopyranoside (IPTG). lac repressor encoded by lacI
   5966..5996    -  promoter       lac promoter: promoter for the E. coli lac operon
   6011..6032    -  protein_bind   CAP binding site: CAP binding activates transcription in the presence of cAMP. E. coli catabolite activator protein
   6068..6320    -  terminator     NOS terminator: nopaline synthase terminator and poly(A) signal
   6471..7496    -  CDS            HygR: aminoglycoside phosphotransferase from E. coli; aph(4)-Ia; confers resistance to hygromycin
   7548..7727    -  promoter       NOS promoter: nopaline synthase promoter
   7807..8136    -  CDS            tnpA (fragment): TN5P_ECOLX - Also known as tnp. Experimental evidence at protein level: Swiss-Prot protein existence level 1. Mediates transposition of transposon Tn5 by a 'cut and paste' mechanism. First, the monomeric transposase binds the 19 bp inverted DNA repeats flanking the transposon. Then, dimerization of the DNA- bound transposase creates a synaptic DNA complex. After nicking of the first DNA strand, excision of the transposon proceeds through a series of intermediates. The transposase then mediates the insertion of the transposon at a new site by strand transfer. The activity of the wild- type tran
   8233..8257    -  misc_feature   LB T-DNA repeat: left border repeat from nopaline C58 T-DNA
   8516..8539    +  promoter       Pc promoter (fragment): intI1 (promoter lies within the coding sequence); class 1 integron promoter
   8715..8771    +  CDS            GmR (fragment): gentamycin acetyltransferase; aacC1; confers resistance to gentamycin
   8782..9569    +  CDS            SmR (fragment): aminoglycoside adenylyltransferase (Murphy, 1985); aadA; confers resistance to spectinomycin and streptomycin
   9815..10403   +  rep_origin     ori: high-copy-number ColE1/pMB1/pBR322/pUC origin of replication
  10589..10729   -  misc_feature   bom: basis of mobility region from pBR322
  10831..10870   -  CDS            rop (fragment): Rop protein, which maintains plasmids at low copy number; rop
  11073..11267   -  rep_origin     pVS1 oriV: origin of replication for the Pseudomonas plasmid pVS1 (Heeb et al., 2000)
  11333..12406   -  CDS            pVS1 RepA: replication protein from the Pseudomonas plasmid pVS1 (Heeb et al., 2000)
  12835..13464   -  CDS            pVS1 StaA: stability protein from the Pseudomonas plasmid pVS1 (Heeb et al., 2000)
  14024..14425   -  CDS            Y4CG_SINFN (fragment): Protein inferred from homology: Swiss-Prot protein existence level 3. From Sinorhizobium fredii (strain NBRC 101917 / NGR234).
>Addgene plasmid #181959 | gRD21A-mRFP | addgene full sequence | sequence record 356735 | Addgene NGS Result
TTTCACGCCCTTTTAAATATCCGATTATTCTAATAAACGCTCTTTTCTCTTAGGTTTACCCGCCAATATA
TCCTGTCAAACACTGATAGTTTAAACTGAAGGCGGGAAACGACAATCTGATCCAAGCTCAAGCTGCTCTA
GCATTCGCCATTCAGGCTGCGCAACTGTTGGGAAGGGCGATCGGTGCGGGCCTCTTCGCTATTACGCCAG
CTGGCGAAAGGGGGATGTGCTGCAAGGCGATTAAGTTGGGTAACGCCAGGGTTTTCCCAGTCACGACGTT
GTAAAACGACGGCCAGTGCCAAGCTTGCATGCCTGCAGGTCGACTCTAGAGTTATCAACAAGTTTGTACA
AAAAAGCAGGCTTCGACTGTATATGTACTGTTCCATCCAAAACTTTCTGTCCATGTAATCGTATTTCAAC
ATGTCATGAAATTTTACCAATAACTAATGCGCAAATTTCACCGTCAGAAATTTTATCCCATCTCGCAATT
CAACTTTAGATTGGAGAATTGAATTCGCTGGTTCTTCAGCATTGGTATCATATGATGAGTATATTCTACT
TGATTGCAAAGTGTTTACCTTTTTGCGTCAATAGATTTTGATTGTTTTGTTTCTCATGGTGACTTGGAGC
ATGGAGGTGGGTAGGTGCGGTTCAAAGCATTAAAAAAAGAAAATTTACATGTAGTTTTGATATTCTTTTG
TCTCGCACCGTATCGTCTCCATTCAAAGTATGTGTCTATGATTATTGAGTGTACATCTTATTATGATTCA
TTATAGAATGTAGTTCCCCTTAGGCTAGGAGCGTTAGTTGTGTCTCAATGTTTTTGGCCATATGTACACT
AGCGTGTAATAAAGTTCTAAAATACTAATTAATGATTCGTTATTCAGTCATATTATACGTTTCACATTAA
TACTTTTTATTGAATGTATAAATTCCAATATCGTCATCAGTGTATCTCTACACGCAAAACTATTGTTGAG
TTTTTTCTTTTCCAAAACTCTAAATTACAATATTATTTTTTTTATTTTGATAAGTATAATATTCGATGTC
ACTTGAATATAATAATTTTTATTAATTCTCTGACGAAAAAAAGAGAGCAAGTGTTCTATTGTCACAAGCT
AACTCTTGAAAGCATTATATTAAAGAAGTTTGAGTAAAATGAATAAATTATAGAAAATATTTTGAGTCTT
TTAATTTCGGAAGGAATCATAATAATAGAGACAACAATCTAATTTCATAATGGTAACTTGTAAGACTTTA
GATTCTATATTATCAAAAACTCATAAGAATCTCGAGTTACATGTAACAATCCTATCCACGCGTCTTTTAC
AATACGTGAGAACACGCGCTCCTATTTGTGTGGACATTTTATTTTTGGCTTGCCAATTAGAGATCAGTGA
CGTCTCATCTCTTCCTACCCATATTGTCTAACCAATAATTGACCATCACATATTCACATTTATAGATTTC
ATCTTTACACTATTGTTTTTTTTTTCACTTATCAAAATATCTCAACCGACCCTGAAATTAATTAGGATTT
TTAAATCGGATTTTGGCTCAAGTTTTTGTTTTTGAATATTTAAGAAAATAAATACAATTAAGTATAAGTT
TAGAGATGATTTGTTCATTTATTTGAAGTTTTTGATTTTTTTTTTCTTATTAAAATGACAAAAAGAATGA
TTTGAGTTCTTTTCTTTTTTGGCTCAAGATTTATTTTGGCCCACTTTTCTTTTCAATATTATTAAGAAAA
CTTGACTCATAAATTTTTGTTGGGAAAAAGAGGAAATGAGAAAAGGGATAATAATAACAAACAAAAAAAT
GATTTGATGTTGGTTTGGGTTCCCTCTTTTTAGTTCAAATATAACATGAGTAATAGTGGTAAATGTACAT
TATTTGAAAAATTGTAAATAATGCACTATTTACTATTTATTATCTGATTTGCTACTCTTTTTTTTTTCAG
TTTCAATTATAGTTCAACATGGAGTTATTTTTTTGTCAAACCCCATATGATATCTTATCTACAAAGAAGC
CCATAAATCACTTATCTTCATTTATTTTAGATCCACTTATTTTTAATTCTTTTTTTCTGTTTTGATTCCG
TTTCAACTTGTTGGATACATATAACTTTTATTGTTTCTCTATCGTATCAAAAAAATAATTTGGATTTTTC
CTATCTTTTTTTTCTTCTAACATACGGATTTTTTCCTTTCCGAAATTGAACTTTCTAATAAAAAAATTCG
GAACAAGTCACCATTATTTTAGAAAATTAAAAAGAGTGACGAACGAAAACATTAAAATAGAAAACTAACA
ATTATTACACTTATCTCATTTGGCTTTTATATATACCCCACCACCATCTCTTGTCCATCATACAATCGTC
TTCTTCATCATTTTCTCTTCTTCTTCTCCAAGAAAACACTGAAGAAGAAATGGGGTTCCTTAAGCCAACC
ATGGCGATTCTTTTTCTAGCGATGGTCGCCGTTTCATCAGCCGTGGACATGTCAATCATCTCCTACGACG
AGAAACATGGCGTCTCCACCACCGGTGGCCGTAGCGAAGCCGAGGTTATGAGTATCTACGAGGCATGGTT
GGTGAAACACGGCAAGGCTCAGAGCCAGAACTCTCTTGTTGAGAAAGATCGACGGTTCGAGATCTTTAAA
GACAATCTTCGTTTCGTCGATGAACATAACGAGAAGAATCTTAGTTATAGATTGGGTTTGACTCGTTTTG
CGGATCTTACTAACGATGAGTATAGATCCAAGTATCTTGGAGCTAAGATGGAGAAGAAAGGTGAGAGAAG
GACTAGCCTACGGTACGAGGCTCGTGTCGGTGATGAGCTACCGGAGTCTATTGACTGGAGGAAGAAAGGA
GCCGTGGCTGAGGTCAAAGATCAGGGTGGTTGCGGTAAGTTTCTACTGGATCTAACCATCATTTTTAGTT
ACTCTTATCGTAGTATATCATTTTTTGATTCAATCATAAAGTTTTGAAACTTTTGGAAAATGACATATTT
GCCCCTTCCGGAAATTATGGGTGTTAGTTAGCAAGACAAAACTCAATAAATGAAATTAATAGTACTAATA
ATTTAACAAATCATCATGTGTATAGGTCATTAGTCATTACTTAATTAGAGACGTTGACTTATAGTCTAGT
TATTTTTGCTTGTGAGCTATAGTTGTTTTGTCCTAAGCATAAAAATAAGGTTTTACTTGGTTACAGGCTC
ACAGCATTTCAAATGTGTACATTTTGGTTATGAATTTCAGTTATAAGGTTTATGAATGAATCTGATTAAC
TATAACATTAAATTTCGTAGTCATGATTATGTTAGAAATTGCACATTATTTTAGTCCTCCTTACAGAACA
TTGATATTAGAATATATGTGTTCCTGTTTGATGTTAATGTTTTGTTGTAAGCTGATGTTGTTGACACTTA
TGATTGGTAATGAAGGGAGTTGTTGGGCGTTTTCAACCATTGGAGCAGTGGAGGGAATAAACCAGATCGT
AACCGGAGACCTAATAACCTTGTCTGAACAAGAGTTGGTCGATTGTGACACTTCATACAACGAAGGTTGT
AACGGAGGTCTTATGGACTATGCTTTTGAGTTCATTATCAAGAATGGTGGAATCGATACAGACAAAGATT
ATCCTTACAAGGGTGTTGATGGAACTTGTGACCAGATCAGGGTAAGTACATTGGTTTTTGTTTTGACAAG
GAATTACATTTGATTATTAACACAACTTATGATTCTTATATCAATCCTCTTGTGGGTTTCTTGTTACAGA
AAAACGCTAAAGTTGTCACTATCGATTCATATGAGGATGTTCCAACTTACAGCGAGGAATCGTTGAAGAA
AGCAGTTGCTCATCAACCCATTAGCATTGCCATTGAGGCTGGTGGTCGTGCGTTCCAGCTCTATGATTCG
GTACAAATTTAACCATCTTCTCATAGTTCTTAGGTGTTTGTTAGTTTTTATGCATATAAATCCATTTCAC
TTCTGTTGTTAATTGTATACGCCAATTACAAACGAAAGGAGAAACTCTGTTTGGTGTTTGCGTTTACACT
TTACAAAAGAATTCTATGAAAAATTGAAAAAAATGTTGCTAGTGTTTGAAAATGTAAAGTTTTATTCATA
TATAAACGCATGAAACAATTGCATCTAATAGGTGGTTGAATATTAAGTAGCTTTTCACTATTTTTGGTCT
CAAAATGTTCATATTGTTGTTAGTCACCTTTGTCTCTAATGTGTTGATGTGATCTTTTCATCTGAAGGGT
ATATTTGATGGAAGTTGTGGAACACAACTAGACCACGGAGTTGTGGCGGTTGGATACGGAACTGAGAACG
GCAAAGATTACTGGATTGTGAGAAACTCATGGGGTAAAAGCTGGGGAGAGAGTGGATACCTAAGGATGGC
GCGTAACATTGCGTCTTCATCAGGAAAATGTGGAATCGCGATTGAACCTTCATACCCGATAAAGAATGGC
GAAAACCCGCCAAACCCGGGACCTTCACCTCCATCTCCCATCAAGCCTCCAACCCAATGTGACAGTTACT
ACACTTGTCCTGAGAGCAACACTTGTTGTTGTCTGTTTGAGTATGGCAAGTATTGCTTTGCTTGGGGATG
TTGCCCACTAGAAGCAGCCACTTGCTGTGATGACAACTATAGTTGCTGCCCTCACGAGTACCCGGTTTGT
GACCTTGATCAAGGAACCTGTTTATTGGTAAGTTCTAATTCTTCCACTTTCAGTAACAAATATCAAGATG
GTAAATAATGCTTGAATCTCACCTGACCTTGTTTGGGAATGTATCATTTGCAGAGCAAGAACAGTCCATT
TAGTGTTAAGGCCTTAAAGCGTAAACCCGCAACGCCATTCTGGTCACAAGGCAGAAAGAACATTGCCGAC
CCAGCTTTCTTGTACAAAGTGGTTGATAACAGCATGGCCTCCTCCGAGGACGTCATCAAGGAGTTCATGC
GCTTCAAGGTGCGCATGGAGGGCTCCGTGAACGGCCACGAGTTCGAGATCGAGGGCGAGGGCGAGGGCCG
CCCCTACGAGGGCACCCAGACCGCCAAGCTGAAGGTGACCAAGGGCGGCCCCCTGCCCTTCGCCTGGGAC
ATCCTGTCCCCTCAGTTCCAGTACGGCTCCAAGGCCTACGTGAAGCACCCCGCCGACATCCCCGACTACT
TGAAGCTGTCCTTCCCCGAGGGCTTCAAGTGGGAGCGCGTGATGAACTTCGAGGACGGCGGCGTGGTGAC
CGTGACCCAGGACTCCTCCCTGCAGGACGGCGAGTTCATCTACAAGGTGAAGCTGCGCGGCACCAACTTC
CCCTCCGACGGCCCCGTAATGCAGAAGAAGACCATGGGCTGGGAGGCCTCCACCGAGCGGATGTACCCCG
AGGACGGCGCCCTGAAGGGCGAGATCAAGATGAGGCTGAAGCTGAAGGACGGCGGCCACTACGACGCCGA
GGTCAAGACCACCTACATGGCCAAGAAGCCCGTGCAGCTGCCCGGCGCCTACAAGACCGACATCAAGCTG
GACATCACCTCCCACAACGAGGACTACACCATCGTGGAACAGTACGAGCGCGCCGAGGGCCGCCACTCCA
CCGGCGCCTAAGCTTAGAGCTCGAATTTCCCCGATCGTTCAAACATTTGGCAATAAAGTTTCTTAAGATT
GAATCCTGTTGCCGGTCTTGCGATGATTATCATATAATTTCTGTTGAATTACGTTAAGCATGTAATAATT
AACATGTAATGCATGACGTTATTTATGAGATGGGTTTTTATGATTAGAGTCCCGCAATTATACATTTAAT
ACGCGATAGAAAACAAAATATAGCGCGCAAACTAGGATAAATTATCGCGCGCGGTGTCATCTATGTTACT
AGATCGGGAATTGGTTCCGGAACCAATTCGTAATCATGTCATAGCTGTTTCCTGTGTGAAATTGTTATCC
GCTCACAATTCCACACAACATACGAGCCGGAAGCATAAAGTGTAAAGCCTGGGGTGCCTAATGAGTGAGC
TAACTCACATTAGGCTGAATTAGGCGCGCCTATTTCTATTAATTCCCGATCTAGTAACATAGATGACACC
GCGCGCGATAATTTATCCTAGTTTGCGCGCTATATTTTGTTTTCTATCGCGTATTAAATGTATAATTGCG
GGACTCTAATCATAAAAACCCATCTCATAAATAACGTCATGCATTACATGTTAATTATTACATGCTTAAC
GTAATTCAACAGAAATTATATGATAATCATCGCAAGACCGGCAACAGGATTCAATCTTAAGAAACTTTAT
TGCCAAATGTTTGAACGATCGGGGAAATTCGGGGGATCGATCCCGCGAACTGTGGACGAGAACTGTGCCA
CCAAGCGTAAGGCCGTTCTCTCGCATTTGCCTTGCTAGGCTCGCGCGAGTTGCTGGCTGAGGCGTTCTCG
AAATCAGCTCTTGTTCGGTCGGCATCTACTCTATTCCTTTGCCCTCGGACGAGTGCTGGGGCGTCGGTTT
CCACTATCGGCGAGTACTTCTACACAGCCATCGGTCCAGACGGCCGCGCTTCTGCGGGCGATTTGTGTAC
GCCCGACAGTCCCGGCTCCGGATCGGACGATTGCGTCGCATCGACCCTGCGCCCAAGCTGCATCATCGAA
ATTGCCGTCAACCAAGCTCTGATAGAGTTGGTCAAGACCAATGCGGAGCATATACGCCCGGAGCCGCGGC
GATCCTGCAAGCTCCGGATGCCTCCGCTCGAAGTAGCGCGTCTGCTGCTCCATACAAGCCAACCACGGCC
TCCAGAAGAAGATGTTGGCGACCTCGTATTGGGAATCCCCGAACATCGCCTCGCTCCAGTCAATGACCGC
TGTTATGCGGCCATTGTCCGTCAGGACATTGTTGGAGCCGAAATCCGCGTGCACGAGGTGCCGGACTTCG
GGGCAGTCCTCGGCCCAAAGCATCAGCTCATCGAGAGCCTGCGCGACGGACGCACTGACGGTGTCGTCCA
TCACAGTTTGCCAGTGATACACATGGGGATCAGCAATCGCGCATATGAAATCACGCCATGTAGTGTATTG
ACCGATTCCTTGCGGTCCGAATGGGCCGAACCCGCTCGTCTGGCTAAGATCGGCCGCAGCGATCGCATCC
ATGGCCTCCGCGACCGGCTGCAGAACAGCGGGCAGTTCGGTTTCAGGCAGGTCTTGCAACGTGACACCCT
GTGCACGGCGGGAGATGCAATAGGTCAGGCTCTCGCTGAATGCCCCAATGTCAAGCACTTCCGGAATCGG
GAGCGCGGCCGATGCAAAGTGCCGATAAACATAACGATCTTTGTAGAAACCATCGGCGCAGCTATTTACC
CGCAGGACATATCCACGCCCTCCTACATCGAAGCTGAAAGCACGAGATTCTTCGCCCTCCGAGAGCTGCA
TCAGGTCGGAGACGCTGTCGAACTTTTCGATCAGAAACTTCTCGACAGACGTCGCGGTGAGTTCAGGCTT
TTTCATATCTTATTGCCCCCCGGGATCAGATCTGGATTGAGAGTGAATATGAGACTCTAATTGGATACCG
AGGGGAATTTATGGAACGTCAGTGGAGCATTTTTGACAAGAAATATTTGCTAGCTGATAGTGACCTTAGG
CGACTTTTGAACGCGCAATAATGGTTTCTGACGTATGTGCTTAGCTCATTAAACTCCAGAAACCCGCGGC
TGAGTGGCTCCTTCAACGTTGCGGTTCTGTCAGTTCCAAACGTAAAACGGCTTGTCCCGCGTCATCGGCG
GGGGTCATAACGTGACTCCCTTAATTCTCCGCTCATGATCTTGATCCCCTGCGCCATCAGATCCTTGGCG
GCAAGAAAGCCATCCAGTTTACTTTGCAGGGCTTCCCAACCTTACCAGAGGGCGCCCCAGCTGGCAATTC
CGGTTCGCTTGCTGTCCATAAAACCGCCCAGTCTAGCTATCGCCATGTAAGCCCACTGCAAGCTACCTGC
TTTCTCTTTGCGCTTGCGTTTTCCCTTGTCCAGATAGCCCAGTAGCTGACATTCATCCGGGGTCAGCACC
GTTTCTGCGGACTGGCTTTCTACGTGTTCCGCTTCCTTTAGCAGCCCTTGCGCCCTGAGTGCTTGCGGCA
GCGTGAAGCTGATCCGTCGAGATTAATAGAAATAAATTCAGCCTAATTCGGCGTTAATTCAGTACATTAA
AAACGTCCGCAATGTGTTATTAAGTTGTCTAAGCGTCAATTTGTTTACACCACAATATATCCTGCCACCA
GCCAGCCAACAGCTCCCCGACCGGCAGCTCGGCACAAAATCACCACTCGATACAGGCAGCCCATCAGTCC
GGGACGGCGTCAGCGGGAGAGCCGTTGTAAGGCGGCAGACTTTGCTCATGTTACCGATGCTATTCGGAAG
AACGGCAACTAAGCTGCCGGGTTTGAAACACGGATGATCTCGCGGAGGGTAGCATGTTGATTGTAACGAT
GACAGAGCGTTGCTGCCTGTGATCAATTCGGGCACGAACCCAGTGGACATAAGCCTGTTCGGTTCGTAAG
CTGTAATGCAAGTAGCGTATGCGCTCACGCAACTGGTCCAGAACCTTGACCGAACGCAGCGGTGGTAACG
GCGCAGTGGCGGTTTTCATGGCTTGTTATGACTGTTTTTTTGGGGTACAGTCTATGCCTCGGGCATCCAA
GCAGCAAGCGCGTTACGCCGTGGGTCGATGTTTGATGTTATGGAGCAGCAACGATGTTACGCAGCAGGGC
AGTCGCCCTAAAACAAAGTTAAACATCATGGGGGAAGCGGTGATCGCCGAAGTATCGACTCAACTATCAG
AGGTAGTTGGCGTCATCGAGCGCCATCTCGAACCGACGTTGCTGGCCGTACATTTGTACGGCTCCGCAGT
GGATGGCGGCCTGAAGCCACACAGTGATATTGATTTGCTGGTTACGGTGACCGTAAGGCTTGATGAAACA
ACGCGGCGAGCTTTGATCAACGACCTTTTGGAAACTTCGGCTTCCCCTGGAGAGAGCGAGATTCTCCGCG
CTGTAGAAGTCACCATTGTTGTGCACGACGACATCATTCCGTGGCGTTATCCAGCTAAGCGCGAACTGCA
ATTTGGAGAATGGCAGCGCAATGACATTCTTGCAGGTATCTTCGAGCCAGCCACGATCGACATTGATCTG
GCTATCTTGCTGACAAAAGCAAGAGAACATAGCGTTGCCTTGGTAGGTCCAGCGGCGGAGGAACTCTTTG
ATCCGGTTCCTGAACAGGATCTATTTGAGGCGCTAAATGAAACCTTAACGCTATGGAACTCGCCGCCCGA
CTGGGCTGGCGATGAGCGAAATGTAGTGCTTACGTTGTCCCGCATTTGGTACAGCGCAGTAACCGGCAAA
ATCGCGCCGAAGGATGTCGCTGCCGACTGGGCAATGGAGCGCCTGCCGGCCCAGTATCAGCCCGTCATAC
TTGAAGCTAGACAGGCTTATCTTGGACAAGAAGAAGATCGCTTGGCCTCGCGCGCAGATCAGTTGGAAGA
ATTTGTCCACTACGTGAAAGGCGAGATCACCAAGGTAGTCGGCAAATAATGTCTAGCTAGAAATTCGTTC
AAGCCGACGCCGCTTCGCGGCGCGGCTTAACTCAAGCGTTAGATGCACTAAGCACATAATTGCTCACAGC
CAAACTATCAGGTCAAGTCTGCTTTTATTATTTTTAAGCGTGCATAATAAGCCCTACACAAATTGGGAGA
TATATCATGCATGACCAAAATCCCTTAACGTGAGTTTTCGTTCCACTGAGCGTCAGACCCCGTAGAAAAG
ATCAAAGGATCTTCTTGAGATCCTTTTTTTCTGCGCGTAATCTGCTGCTTGCAAACAAAAAAACCACCGC
TACCAGCGGTGGTTTGTTTGCCGGATCAAGAGCTACCAACTCTTTTTCCGAAGGTAACTGGCTTCAGCAG
AGCGCAGATACCAAATACTGTCCTTCTAGTGTAGCCGTAGTTAGGCCACCACTTCAAGAACTCTGTAGCA
CCGCCTACATACCTCGCTCTGCTAATCCTGTTACCAGTGGCTGCTGCCAGTGGCGATAAGTCGTGTCTTA
CCGGGTTGGACTCAAGACGATAGTTACCGGATAAGGCGCAGCGGTCGGGCTGAACGGGGGGTTCGTGCAC
ACAGCCCAGCTTGGAGCGAACGACCTACACCGAACTGAGATACCTACAGCGTGAGCTATGAGAAAGCGCC
ACGCTTCCCGAAGGGAGAAAGGCGGACAGGTATCCGGTAAGCGGCAGGGTCGGAACAGGAGAGCGCACGA
GGGAGCTTCCAGGGGGAAACGCCTGGTATCTTTATAGTCCTGTCGGGTTTCGCCACCTCTGACTTGAGCG
TCGATTTTTGTGATGCTCGTCAGGGGGGCGGAGCCTATGGAAAAACGCCAGCAACGCGGCCTTTTTACGG
TTCCTGGCCTTTTGCTGGCCTTTTGCTCACATGTTCTTTCCTGCGTTATCCCCTGATTCTGTGGATAACC
GTATTACCGCCTTTGAGTGAGCTGATACCGCTCGCCGCAGCCGAACGACCGAGCGCAGCGAGTCAGTGAG
CGAGGAAGCGGAAGAGCGCCTGATGCGGTATTTTCTCCTTACGCATCTGTGCGGTATTTCACACCGCATA
TGGTGCACTCTCAGTACAATCTGCTCTGATGCCGCATAGTTAAGCCAGTATACACTCCGCTATCGCTACG
TGACTGGGTCATGGCTGCGCCCCGACACCCGCCAACACCCGCTGACGCGCCCTGACGGGCTTGTCTGCTC
CCGGCATCCGCTTACAGACAAGCTGTGACCGTCTCCGGGAGCTGCATGTGTCAGAGGTTTTCACCGTCAT
CACCGAAACGCGCGAGGCAGGGTGCCTTGATGTGGGCGCCGGCGGTCGAGTGGCGACGGCGCGGCTTGTC
CGCGCCCTGGTAGATTGCCTGGCCGTAGGCCAGCCATTTTTGAGCGGCCAGCGGCCGCGATAGGCCGACG
CGAAGCGGCGGGGCGTAGGGAGCGCAGCGACCGAAGGGTAGGCGCTTTTTGCAGCTCTTCGGCTGTGCGC
TGGCCAGACAGTTATGCACAGGCCAGGCGGGTTTTAAGAGTTTTAATAAGTTTTAAAGAGTTTTAGGCGG
AAAAATCGCCTTTTTTCTCTTTTATATCAGTCACTTACATGTGTGACCGGTTCCCAATGTACGGCTTTGG
GTTCCCAATGTACGGGTTCCGGTTCCCAATGTACGGCTTTGGGTTCCCAATGTACGTGCTATCCACAGGA
AAGAGACCTTTTCGACCTTTTTCCCCTGCTAGGGCAATTTGCCCTAGCATCTGCTCCGTACATTAGGAAC
CGGCGGATGCTTCGCCCTCGATCAGGTTGCGGTAGCGCATGACTAGGATCGGGCCAGCCTGCCCCGCCTC
CTCCTTCAAATCGTACTCCGGCAGGTCATTTGACCCGATCAGCTTGCGCACGGTGAAACAGAACTTCTTG
AACTCTCCGGCGCTGCCACTGCGTTCGTAGATCGTCTTGAACAACCATCTGGCTTCTGCCTTGCCTGCGG
CGCGGCGTGCCAGGCGGTAGAGAAAACGGCCGATGCCGGGATCGATCAAAAAGTAATCGGGGTGAACCGT
CAGCACGTCCGGGTTCTTGCCTTCTGTGATCTCGCGGTACATCCAATCAGCTAGCTCGATCTCGATGTAC
TCCGGCCGCCCGGTTTCGCTCTTTACGATCTTGTAGCGGCTAATCAAGGCTTCACCCTCGGATACCGTCA
CCAGGCGGCCGTTCTTGGCCTTCTTCGTACGCTGCATGGCAACGTGCGTGGTGTTTAACCGAATGCAGGT
TTCTACCAGGTCGTCTTTCTGCTTTCCGCCATCGGCTCGCCGGCAGAACTTGAGTACGTCCGCAACGTGT
GGACGGAACACGCGGCCGGGCTTGTCTCCCTTCCCTTCCCGGTATCGGTTCATGGATTCGGTTAGATGGG
AAACCGCCATCAGTACCAGGTCGTAATCCCACACACTGGCCATGCCGGCCGGCCCTGCGGAAACCTCTAC
GTGCCCGTCTGGAAGCTCGTAGCGGATCACCTCGCCAGCTCGTCGGTCACGCTTCGACAGACGGAAAACG
GCCACGTCCATGATGCTGCGACTATCGCGGGTGCCCACGTCATAGAGCATCGGAACGAAAAAATCTGGTT
GCTCGTCGCCCTTGGGCGGCTTCCTAATCGACGGCGCACCGGCTGCCGGCGGTTGCCGGGATTCTTTGCG
GATTCGATCAGCGGCCGCTTGCCACGATTCACCGGGGCGTGCTTCTGCCTCGATGCGTTGCCGCTGGGCG
GCCTGCGCGGCCTTCAACTTCTCCACCAGGTCATCACCCAGCGCCGCGCCGATTTGTACCGGGCCGGATG
GTTTGCGACCGCTCACGCCGATTCCTCGGGCTTGGGGGTTCCAGTGCCATTGCAGGGCCGGCAGACAACC
CAGCCGCTTACGCCTGGCCAACCGCCCGTTCCTCCACACATGGGGCATTCCACGGCGTCGGTGCCTGGTT
GTTCTTGATTTTCCATGCCGCCTCCTTTAGCCGCTAAAATTCATCTACTCATTTATTCATTTGCTCATTT
ACTCTGGTAGCTGCGCGATGTATTCAGATAGCAGCTCGGTAATGGTCTTGCCTTGGCGTACCGCGTACAT
CTTCAGCTTGGTGTGATCCTCCGCCGGCAACTGAAAGTTGACCCGCTTCATGGCTGGCGTGTCTGCCAGG
CTGGCCAACGTTGCAGCCTTGCTGCTGCGTGCGCTCGGACGGCCGGCACTTAGCGTGTTTGTGCTTTTGC
TCATTTTCTCTTTACCTCATTAACTCAAATGAGTTTTGATTTAATTTCAGCGGCCAGCGCCTGGACCTCG
CGGGCAGCGTCGCCCTCGGGTTCTGATTCAAGAACGGTTGTGCCGGCGGCGGCAGTGCCTGGGTAGCTCA
CGCGCTGCGTGATACGGGACTCAAGAATGGGCAGCTCGTACCCGGCCAGCGCCTCGGCAACCTCACCGCC
GATGCGCGTGCCTTTGATCGCCCGCGACACGACAAAGGCCGCTTGTAGCCTTCCATCCGTGACCTCAATG
CGCTGCTTAACCAGCTCCACCAGGTCGGCGGTGGCCCATATGTCGTAAGGGCTTGGCTGCACCGGAATCA
GCACGAAGTCGGCTGCCTTGATCGCGGACACAGCCAAGTCCGCCGCCTGGGGCGCTCCGTCGATCACTAC
GAAGTCGCGCCGGCCGATGGCCTTCACGTCGCGGTCAATCGTCGGGCGGTCGATGCCGACAACGGTTAGC
GGTTGATCTTCCCGCACGGCCGCCCAATCGCGGGCACTGCCCTGGGGATCGGAATCGACTAACAGAACAT
CGGCCCCGGCGAGTTGCAGGGCGCGGGCTAGATGGGTTGCGATGGTCGTCTTGCCTGACCCGCCTTTCTG
GTTAAGTACAGCGATAACCTTCATGCGTTCCCCTTGCGTATTTGTTTATTTACTCATCGCATCATATACG
CAGCGACCGCATGACGCAAGCTGTTTTACTCAAATACACATCACCTTTTTAGACGGCGGCGCTCGGTTTC
TTCAGCGGCCAAGCTGGCCGGCCAGGCCGCCAGCTTGGCATCAGACAAACCGGCCAGGATTTCATGCAGC
CGCACGGTTGAGACGTGCGCGGGCGGCTCGAACACGTACCCGGCCGCGATCATCTCCGCCTCGATCTCTT
CGGTAATGAAAAACGGTTCGTCCTGGCCGTCCTGGTGCGGTTTCATGCTTGTTCCTCTTGGCGTTCATTC
TCGGCGGCCGCCAGGGCGTCGGCCTCGGTCAATGCGTCCTCACGGAAGGCACCGCGCCGCCTGGCCTCGG
TGGGCGTCACTTCCTCGCTGCGCTCAAGTGCGCGGTACAGGGTCGAGCGATGCACGCCAAGCAGTGCAGC
CGCCTCTTTCACGGTGCGGCCTTCCTGGTCGATCAGCTCGCGGGCGTGCGCGATCTGTGCCGGGGTGAGG
GTAGGGCGGGGGCCAAACTTCACGCCTCGGGCCTTGGCGGCCTCGCGCCCGCTCCGGGTGCGGTCGATGA
TTAGGGAACGCTCGAACTCGGCAATGCCGGCGAACACGGTCAACACCATGCGGCCGGCCGGCGTGGTGGT
GTCGGCCCACGGCTCTGCCAGGCTACGCAGGCCCGCGCCGGCCTCCTGGATGCGCTCGGCAATGTCCAGT
AGGTCGCGGGTGCTGCGGGCCAGGCGGTCTAGCCTGGTCACTGTCACAACGTCGCCAGGGCGTAGGTGGT
CAAGCATCCTGGCCAGCTCCGGGCGGTCGCGCCTGGTGCCGGTGATCTTCTCGGAAAACAGCTTGGTGCA
GCCGGCCGCGTGCAGTTCGGCCCGTTGGTTGGTCAAGTCCTGGTCGTCGGTGCTGACGCGGGCATAGCCC
AGCAGGCCAGCGGCGGCGCTCTTGTTCATGGCGTAATGTCTCCGGTTCTAGTCGCAAGTATTCTACTTTA
TGCGACTAAAACACGCGACAAGAAAACGCCAGGAAAAGGGCAGGGCGGCAGCCTGTCGCGTAACTTAGGA
CTTGTGCGACATGTCGTTTTCAGAAGACGGCTGCACTGAACGTCAGAAGCCGACTGCACTATAGCAGCGG
AGGGGTTGGATCAAAGTACTTTGATCCCGAGGGGAACCCTGTGGTTGGCATGCACATACAAATGGACGAA
CGGATAAACCT
