>Addgene plasmid #181959 | gRD21A-mRFP | depositor partial sequence | sequence record 352222 | the genomic RD21A sequence below was cloned into pGWB553 via pDONR221
GACTGTATATGTACTGTTCCATCCAAAACTTTCTGTCCATGTAATCGTATTTCAACATGTCATGAAATTT
TACCAATAACTAATGCGCAAATTTCACCGTCAGAAATTTTATCCCATCTCGCAATTCAACTTTAGATTGG
AGAATTGAATTCGCTGGTTCTTCAGCATTGGTATCATATGATGAGTATATTCTACTTGATTGCAAAGTGT
TTACCTTTTTGCGTCAATAGATTTTGATTGTTTTGTTTCTCATGGTGACTTGGAGCATGGAGGTGGGTAG
GTGCGGTTCAAAGCATTAAAAAAAGAAAATTTACATGTAGTTTTGATATTCTTTTGTCTCGCACCGTATC
GTCTCCATTCAAAGTATGTGTCTATGATTATTGAGTGTACATCTTATTATGATTCATTATAGAATGTAGT
TCCCCTTAGGCTAGGAGCGTTAGTTGTGTCTCAATGTTTTTGGCCATATGTACACTAGCGTGTAATAAAG
TTCTAAAATACTAATTAATGATTCGTTATTCAGTCATATTATACGTTTCACATTAATACTTTTTATTGAA
TGTATAAATTCCAATATCGTCATCAGTGTATCTCTACACGCAAAACTATTGTTGAGTTTTTTCTTTTCCA
AAACTCTAAATTACAATATTATTTTTTTTATTTTGATAAGTATAATATTCGATGTCACTTGAATATAATA
ATTTTTATTAATTCTCTGACGAAAAAAAGAGAGCAAGTGTTCTATTGTCACAAGCTAACTCTTGAAAGCA
TTATATTAAAGAAGTTTGAGTAAAATGAATAAATTATAGAAAATATTTTGAGTCTTTTAATTTCGGAAGG
AATCATAATAATAGAGACAACAATCTAATTTCATAATGGTAACTTGTAAGACTTTAGATTCTATATTATC
AAAAACTCATAAGAATCTCGAGTTACATGTAACAATCCTATCCACGCGTCTTTTACAATACGTGAGAACA
CGCGCTCCTATTTGTGTGGACATTTTATTTTTGGCTTGCCAATTAGAGATCAGTGACGTCTCATCTCTTC
CTACCCATATTGTCTAACCAATAATTGACCATCACATATTCACATTTATAGATTTCATCTTTACACTATT
GTTTTTTTTTTCACTTATCAAAATATCTCAACCGACCCTGAAATTAATTAGGATTTTTAAATCGGATTTT
GGCTCAAGTTTTTGTTTTTGAATATTTAAGAAAATAAATACAATTAAGTATAAGTTTAGAGATGATTTGT
TCATTTATTTGAAGTTTTTGATTTTTTTTTTCTTATTAAAATGACAAAAAGAATGATTTGAGTTCTTTTC
TTTTTTGGCTCAAGATTTATTTTGGCCCACTTTTCTTTTCAATATTATTAAGAAAACTTGACTCATAAAT
TTTTGTTGGGAAAAAGAGGAAATGAGAAAAGGGATAATAATAACAAACAAAAAAATGATTTGATGTTGGT
TTGGGTTCCCTCTTTTTAGTTCAAATATAACATGAGTAATAGTGGTAAATGTACATTATTTGAAAAATTG
TAAATAATGCACTATTTACTATTTATTATCTGATTTGCTACTCTTTTTTTTTTCAGTTTCAATTATAGTT
CAACATGGAGTTATTTTTTTGTCAAACCCCATATGATATCTTATCTACAAAGAAGCCCATAAATCACTTA
TCTTCATTTATTTTAGATCCACTTATTTTTAATTCTTTTTTTCTGTTTTGATTCCGTTTCAACTTGTTGG
ATACATATAACTTTTATTGTTTCTCTATCGTATCAAAAAAATAATTTGGATTTTTCCTATCTTTTTTTTC
TTCTAACATACGGATTTTTTCCTTTCCGAAATTGAACTTTCTAATAAAAAAATTCGGAACAAGTCACCAT
TATTTTAGAAAATTAAAAAGAGTGACGAACGAAAACATTAAAATAGAAAACTAACAATTATTACACTTAT
CTCATTTGGCTTTTATATATACCCCACCACCATCTCTTGTCCATCATACAATCGTCTTCTTCATCATTTT
CTCTTCTTCTTCTCCAAGAAAACACTGAAGAAGAAATGGGGTTCCTTAAGCCAACCATGGCGATTCTTTT
TCTAGCGATGGTCGCCGTTTCATCAGCCGTGGACATGTCAATCATCTCCTACGACGAGAAACATGGCGTC
TCCACCACCGGTGGCCGTAGCGAAGCCGAGGTTATGAGTATCTACGAGGCATGGTTGGTGAAACACGGCA
AGGCTCAGAGCCAGAACTCTCTTGTTGAGAAAGATCGACGGTTCGAGATCTTTAAAGACAATCTTCGTTT
CGTCGATGAACATAACGAGAAGAATCTTAGTTATAGATTGGGTTTGACTCGTTTTGCGGATCTTACTAAC
GATGAGTATAGATCCAAGTATCTTGGAGCTAAGATGGAGAAGAAAGGTGAGAGAAGGACTAGCCTACGGT
ACGAGGCTCGTGTCGGTGATGAGCTACCGGAGTCTATTGACTGGAGGAAGAAAGGAGCCGTGGCTGAGGT
CAAAGATCAGGGTGGTTGCGGTAAGTTTCTACTGGATCTAACCATCATTTTTAGTTACTCTTATCGTAGT
ATATCATTTTTTGATTCAATCATAAAGTTTTGAAACTTTTGGAAAATGACATATTTGCCCCTTCCGGAAA
TTATGGGTGTTAGTTAGCAAGACAAAACTCAATAAATGAAATTAATAGTACTAATAATTTAACAAATCAT
CATGTGTATAGGTCATTAGTCATTACTTAATTAGAGACGTTGACTTATAGTCTAGTTATTTTTGCTTGTG
AGCTATAGTTGTTTTGTCCTAAGCATAAAAATAAGGTTTTACTTGGTTACAGGCTCACAGCATTTCAAAT
GTGTACATTTTGGTTATGAATTTCAGTTATAAGGTTTATGAATGAATCTGATTAACTATAACATTAAATT
TCGTAGTCATGATTATGTTAGAAATTGCACATTATTTTAGTCCTCCTTACAGAACATTGATATTAGAATA
TATGTGTTCCTGTTTGATGTTAATGTTTTGTTGTAAGCTGATGTTGTTGACACTTATGATTGGTAATGAA
GGGAGTTGTTGGGCGTTTTCAACCATTGGAGCAGTGGAGGGAATAAACCAGATCGTAACCGGAGACCTAA
TAACCTTGTCTGAACAAGAGTTGGTCGATTGTGACACTTCATACAACGAAGGTTGTAACGGAGGTCTTAT
GGACTATGCTTTTGAGTTCATTATCAAGAATGGTGGAATCGATACAGACAAAGATTATCCTTACAAGGGT
GTTGATGGAACTTGTGACCAGATCAGGGTAAGTACATTGGTTTTTGTTTTGACAAGGAATTACATTTGAT
TATTAACACAACTTATGATTCTTATATCAATCCTCTTGTGGGTTTCTTGTTACAGAAAAACGCTAAAGTT
GTCACTATCGATTCATATGAGGATGTTCCAACTTACAGCGAGGAATCGTTGAAGAAAGCAGTTGCTCATC
AACCCATTAGCATTGCCATTGAGGCTGGTGGTCGTGCGTTCCAGCTCTATGATTCGGTACAAATTTAACC
ATCTTCTCATAGTTCTTAGGTGTTTGTTAGTTTTTATGCATATAAATCCATTTCACTTCTGTTGTTAATT
GTATACGCCAATTACAAACGAAAGGAGAAACTCTGTTTGGTGTTTGCGTTTACACTTTACAAAAGAATTC
TATGAAAAATTGAAAAAAATGTTGCTAGTGTTTGAAAATGTAAAGTTTTATTCATATATAAACGCATGAA
ACAATTGCATCTAATAGGTGGTTGAATATTAAGTAGCTTTTCACTATTTTTGGTCTCAAAATGTTCATAT
TGTTGTTAGTCACCTTTGTCTCTAATGTGTTGATGTGATCTTTTCATCTGAAGGGTATATTTGATGGAAG
TTGTGGAACACAACTAGACCACGGAGTTGTGGCGGTTGGATACGGAACTGAGAACGGCAAAGATTACTGG
ATTGTGAGAAACTCATGGGGTAAAAGCTGGGGAGAGAGTGGATACCTAAGGATGGCGCGTAACATTGCGT
CTTCATCAGGAAAATGTGGAATCGCGATTGAACCTTCATACCCGATAAAGAATGGCGAAAACCCGCCAAA
CCCGGGACCTTCACCTCCATCTCCCATCAAGCCTCCAACCCAATGTGACAGTTACTACACTTGTCCTGAG
AGCAACACTTGTTGTTGTCTGTTTGAGTATGGCAAGTATTGCTTTGCTTGGGGATGTTGCCCACTAGAAG
CAGCCACTTGCTGTGATGACAACTATAGTTGCTGCCCTCACGAGTACCCGGTTTGTGACCTTGATCAAGG
AACCTGTTTATTGGTAAGTTCTAATTCTTCCACTTTCAGTAACAAATATCAAGATGGTAAATAATGCTTG
AATCTCACCTGACCTTGTTTGGGAATGTATCATTTGCAGAGCAAGAACAGTCCATTTAGTGTTAAGGCCT
TAAAGCGTAAACCCGCAACGCCATTCTGGTCACAAGGCAGAAAGAACATTGCC
